Addgene plasmid #126087: pBbA14a-RFP
Purpose: Constitutive expression vector for Escherichia coli. BglBrick compatible.
Depositing lab: Nigel Scrutton. Publication: SelProm: A Queryable and Predictive Expression Vector Selection Tool for Escherichia coli. Jervis AJ, Carbonell P, Taylor S, Sung R, Dunstan MS, Robinson CJ, Breitling R, Takano E, Scrutton NS. ACS Synth Biol. 2019 Mar 18. doi: 10.1021/acssynbio.8b00399. PubMed 30870592.
Backbone
  Vector backbone: pBb
  Backbone size w/o insert (bp): 2168
  Vector type: Bacterial Expression, Synthetic Biology
Growth in bacteria
  Bacterial resistance: Ampicillin, 100 μg/mL
  Growth temperature: 37°C
  Growth strain: DH5alpha
  Copy number: High Copy
Gene/Insert
  Gene/Insert name: RFP
  Species: Synthetic
  Insert size (bp): 678
  Promoter: J23119
  Cloning method: Unknown
  Sequencing primers: 5′ GTTATTGTCTCATGAGCGGATAC
Terms and licenses: Academic/Nonprofit Terms; Industry Terms: Not Available to Industry
Depositor comments: Cloning method was In-Fusion.
How to cite: pBbA14a-RFP was a gift from Nigel Scrutton (Addgene plasmid # 126087)
