[The description below was written by a language model from this plasmid's Addgene catalogue record and pLannotate feature annotations shown in this document.]
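Description:
pBbA14a-RFP is a small (about 2.8 kb) bacterial expression plasmid from the BglBrick-compatible pBb vector family, intended for constitutive gene expression in Escherichia coli and for synthetic biology work. It is selected with ampicillin through a β-lactamase gene (AmpR) driven by its native bla promoter and followed by the phage lambda t0 terminator. Replication relies on a p15A origin, which is compatible with ColE1-type plasmids and so allows co-maintenance with a second vector. The catalogue entry lists the plasmid as high copy, whereas the feature annotation describes p15A as a medium-copy origin; the record does not resolve this difference. A short fragment annotated as RSF ori lies next to the p15A region and is probably a sequence-similarity match rather than a second functional origin.

The payload is a 678 bp synthetic RFP coding sequence, identified in the annotation as mRFP1, a monomeric derivative of DsRed. It is transcribed from J23119, a constitutive bacterial promoter from the Registry of Standard Biological Parts, so no inducer is required. Transcription is stopped by a tandem terminator made up of the rrnB T1 and phage T7Te terminators, which insulates the expression cassette from the downstream origin and resistance marker. No repressor gene or operator element is annotated, consistent with the constitutive design.

In BglBrick-style vectors the RFP typically serves as a reporter of expression strength and as a placeholder that can be exchanged for a gene of interest. The associated publication concerns a tool for selecting and predicting the performance of E. coli expression vectors, which suggests that this plasmid is one member of a characterised vector set. The depositor notes that it was assembled by In-Fusion cloning.
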