Features (pLannotate 1.2.2; 9 found; start..end, strand, type, name):
      7..41      +  promoter       J23119 promoter: bacterial promoter (Registry of Standard Biological Parts BBa J23119)
     87..764     +  CDS            mRFP1: monomeric derivative of DsRed (Campbell et al., 2002)
    797..868     +  terminator     rrnB T1 terminator: transcription terminator T1 from the E. coli rrnB gene
    884..911     +  terminator     T7Te terminator: phage T7 early transcription terminator
    930..985     -  rep_origin     RSF ori (fragment): Plasmids containing the RSF 1030 origin of replication can be propagated in E. coli cells that contain additional plasmids with compatible origins.
   1073..1618    -  rep_origin     p15A ori: Plasmids containing the medium-copy-number p15A origin of replication can be propagated in E. coli cells that contain a second plasmid with the ColE1 origin.
   1732..1826    -  terminator     lambda t0 terminator: transcription terminator from phage lambda
   1856..2716    -  CDS            AmpR: β-lactamase; bla; confers resistance to ampicillin, carbenicillin, and related antibiotics
   2717..2821    -  promoter       AmpR promoter: bla
>Addgene plasmid #126087 | pBbA14a-RFP | addgene full sequence | sequence record 246803 | Addgene NGS Result
GACGTCTTGACAGCTAGCTCAGTCCTAGGTATAATGCTAGCAGGTTTAATCGAATTCAAAAGATCTTTTA
AGAAGGAGATATACATATGGCGAGTAGCGAAGACGTTATCAAAGAGTTCATGCGTTTCAAAGTTCGTATG
GAAGGTTCCGTTAACGGTCACGAGTTCGAAATCGAAGGTGAAGGTGAAGGTCGTCCGTACGAAGGTACCC
AGACCGCTAAACTGAAAGTTACCAAAGGTGGTCCGCTGCCGTTCGCTTGGGACATCCTGTCCCCGCAGTT
CCAGTACGGTTCCAAAGCTTACGTTAAACACCCGGCTGACATCCCGGACTACCTGAAACTGTCCTTCCCG
GAAGGTTTCAAATGGGAACGTGTTATGAACTTCGAAGACGGTGGTGTTGTTACCGTTACCCAGGACTCCT
CCCTGCAAGACGGTGAGTTCATCTACAAAGTTAAACTGCGTGGTACCAACTTCCCGTCCGACGGTCCGGT
TATGCAGAAAAAAACCATGGGTTGGGAAGCTTCCACCGAACGTATGTACCCGGAAGACGGTGCTCTGAAA
GGTGAAATCAAAATGCGTCTGAAACTGAAAGACGGTGGTCACTACGACGCTGAAGTTAAAACCACCTACA
TGGCTAAAAAACCGGTTCAGCTGCCGGGTGCTTACAAAACCGACATCAAACTGGACATCACCTCCCACAA
CGAAGACTACACCATCGTTGAACAGTACGAACGTGCTGAAGGTCGTCACTCCACCGGTGCTTAAGGATCC
AAACTCGAGTAAGGATCTCCAGGCATCAAATAAAACGAAAGGCTCAGTCGAAAGACTGGGCCTTTCGTTT
TATCTGTTGTTTGTCGGTGAACGCTCTCTACTAGAGTCACACTGGCTCACCTTCGGGTGGGCCTTTCTGC
GTTTATACCTAGGGATATATTCCGCTTCCTCGCTCACTGACTCGCTACGCTCGGTCGTTCGACTGCGGCG
AGCGGAAATGGCTTACGAACGGGGCGGAGATTTCCTGGAAGATGCCAGGAAGATACTTAACAGGGAAGTG
AGAGGGCCGCGGCAAAGCCGTTTTTCCATAGGCTCCGCCCCCCTGACAAGCATCACGAAATCTGACGCTC
AAATCAGTGGTGGCGAAACCCGACAGGACTATAAAGATACCAGGCGTTTCCCCCTGGCGGCTCCCTCGTG
CGCTCTCCTGTTCCTGCCTTTCGGTTTACCGGTGTCATTCCGCTGTTATGGCCGCGTTTGTCTCATTCCA
CGCCTGACACTCAGTTCCGGGTAGGCAGTTCGCTCCAAGCTGGACTGTATGCACGAACCCCCCGTTCAGT
CCGACCGCTGCGCCTTATCCGGTAACTATCGTCTTGAGTCCAACCCGGAAAGACATGCAAAAGCACCACT
GGCAGCAGCCACTGGTAATTGATTTAGAGGAGTTAGTCTTGAAGTCATGCGCCGGTTAAGGCTAAACTGA
AAGGACAAGTTTTGGTGACTGCGCTCCTCCAAGCCAGTTACCTCGGTTCAAAGAGTTGGTAGCTCAGAGA
ACCTTCGAAAAACCGCCCTGCAAGGCGGTTTTTTCGTTTTCAGAGCAAGAGATTACGCGCAGACCAAAAC
GATCTCAAGAAGATCATCTTATTAATCAGATAAAATATTTCTAGATTTCAGTGCAATTTATCTCTTCAAA
TGTAGCACCTGAAGTCAGCCCCATACGATATAAGTTGTTACTAGTGCTTGGATTCTCACCAATAAAAAAC
GCCCGGCGGCAACCGAGCGTTCTGAACAAATCCAGATGGAGTTCTGAGGTCATTACTGGATCTATCAACA
GGAGTCCAAGCGAGCTCGTAAACTTGGTCTGACAGTTACCAATGCTTAATCAGTGAGGCACCTATCTCAG
CGATCTGTCTATTTCGTTCATCCATAGTTGCCTGACTCCCCGTCGTGTAGATAACTACGATACGGGAGGG
CTTACCATCTGGCCCCAGTGCTGCAATGATACCGCGAGACCCACGCTCACCGGCTCCAGATTTATCAGCA
ATAAACCAGCCAGCCGGAAGGGCCGAGCGCAGAAGTGGTCCTGCAACTTTATCCGCCTCCATCCAGTCTA
TTAATTGTTGCCGGGAAGCTAGAGTAAGTAGTTCGCCAGTTAATAGTTTGCGCAACGTTGTTGCCATTGC
TACAGGCATCGTGGTGTCACGCTCGTCGTTTGGTATGGCTTCATTCAGCTCCGGTTCCCAACGATCAAGG
CGAGTTACATGATCCCCCATGTTGTGCAAAAAAGCGGTTAGCTCCTTCGGTCCTCCGATCGTTGTCAGAA
GTAAGTTGGCCGCAGTGTTATCACTCATGGTTATGGCAGCACTGCATAATTCTCTTACTGTCATGCCATC
CGTAAGATGCTTTTCTGTGACTGGTGAGTACTCAACCAAGTCATTCTGAGAATAGTGTATGCGGCGACCG
AGTTGCTCTTGCCCGGCGTCAATACGGGATAATACCGCGCCACATAGCAGAACTTTAAAAGTGCTCATCA
TTGGAAAACGTTCTTCGGGGCGAAAACTCTCAAGGATCTTACCGCTGTTGAGATCCAGTTCGATGTAACC
CACTCGTGCACCCAACTGATCTTCAGCATCTTTTACTTTCACCAGCGTTTCTGGGTGAGCAAAAACAGGA
AGGCAAAATGCCGCAAAAAAGGGAATAAGGGCGACACGGAAATGTTGAATACTCATACTCTTCCTTTTTC
AATATTATTGAAGCATTTATCAGGGTTATTGTCTCATGAGCGGATACATATTTGAATGTATTTAGAAAAA
TAAACAAATAGGGGTTCCGCGCACATTTCCCCGAAAAGTGCCACCT
